>Addgene plasmid #213909 | pHelper_AraC/pBad-Tnpase (camR) | addgene full sequence | sequence record 422616 | Addgene NGS Result
TTTCCATAGGCTCCGCCCCCCTGACAAGCATCACGAAATCTGACGCTCAAATCAGTGGTGGCGAAACCCG
ACAGGACTATAAAGATACCAGGCGTTTCCCCCTGGCGGCTCCCTCGTGCGCTCTCCTGTTCCTGCCTTTC
GGTTTACCGGTGTCATTCCGCTGTTATGGCCGCGTTTGTCTCATTCCACGCCTGACACTCAGTTCCGGGT
AGGCAGTTCGCTCCAAGCTGGACTGTATGCACGAACCCCCCGTTCAGTCCGACCGCTGCGCCTTATCCGG
TAACTATCGTCTTGAGTCCAACCCGGAAAGACATGCAAAAGCACCACTGGCAGCAGCCACTGGTAATTGA
TTTAGAGGAGTTAGTCTTGAAGTCATGCGCCGGTTAAGGCTAAACTGAAAGGACAAGTTTTGGTGACTGC
GCTCCTCCAAGCCAGTTACCTCGGTTCAAAGAGTTGGTAGCTCAGAGAACCTTCGAAAAACCGCCCTGCA
AGGCGGTTTTTTCGTTTTCAGAGCAAGAGATTACGCGCAGACCAAAACGATCTCAAGAAGATCATCTTGA
TCGGGCACGTAAGAGGTTCCAACTTTCACCATAATGAAATAAGATCACTACCGGGCGTATTTTTTGAGTT
ATCGAGATTTTCAGGAGCTAAGGAAGCTAAAATGGAGAAAAAAATCACTGGATATACCACCGTTGATATA
TCCCAATGGCATCGTAAAGAACATTTTGAGGCATTTCAGTCAGTTGCTCAATGTACCTATAACCAGACCG
TTCAGCTGGATATTACGGCCTTTTTAAAGACCGTAAAGAAAAATAAGCACAAGTTTTATCCGGCCTTTAT
TCACATTCTTGCCCGCCTGATGAATGCTCATCCGGAATTTCGTATGGCAATGAAAGACGGTGAGCTGGTG
ATATGGGATAGTGTTCACCCTTGTTACACCGTTTTCCATGAGCAAACTGAAACGTTTTCATCGCTCTGGA
GTGAATACCACGACGATTTCCGGCAGTTTCTACACATATATTCGCAAGATGTGGCGTGTTACGGTGAAAA
CCTGGCCTATTTCCCTAAAGGGTTTATTGAGAATATGTTTTTCGTTTCAGCCAATCCCTGGGTGAGTTTC
ACCAGTTTTGATTTAAACGTGGCCAATATGGACAACTTCTTCGCCCCCGTTTTCACCATGGGCAAATATT
ATACGCAAGGCGACAAGGTGCTGATGCCGCTGGCGATTCAGGTTCATCATGCCGTTTGTGATGGCTTCCA
TGTCGGCAGAATGCTTAATGAATTACAACAGTACTGCGATGAGTGGCAGGGCGGGGCGTAATTTGATATC
GAGCTCGCTTGGACTCCTGTTGATAGATCCAGTAATGACCTCAGAACTCCATCTGGATTTGTTCAGAACG
CTCGGTTGCCGCCGGGCGTTTTTTATTGGTTTATGACAACTTGACGGCTACATCATTCACTTTTTCTTCA
CAACCGGCACGGAACTCGCTCGGGCTGGCCCCGGTGCATTTTTTAAATACCCGCGAGAAATAGAGTTGAT
CGTCAAAACCAACATTGCGACCGACGGTGGCGATAGGCATCCGGGTGGTGCTCAAAAGCAGCTTCGCCTG
GCTGATACGTTGGTCCTCGCGCCAGCTTAAGACGCTAATCCCTAACTGCTGGCGGAAAAGATGTGACAGA
CGCGACGGCGACAAGCAAACATGCTGTGCGACGCTGGCGATATCAAAATTGCTGTCTGCCAGGTGATCGC
TGATGTACTGACAAGCCTCGCGTACCCGATTATCCATCGGTGGATGGAGCGACTCGTTAATCGCTTCCAT
GCGCCGCAGTAACAATTGCTCAAGCAGATTTATCGCCAGCAGCTCCGAATAGCGCCCTTCCCCTTGCCCG
GCGTTAATGATTTGCCCAAACAGGTCGCTGAAATGCGGCTGGTGCGCTTCATCCGGGCGAAAGAACCCCG
TATTGGCAAATATTGACGGCCAGTTAAGCCATTCATGCCAGTAGGCGCGCGGACGAAAGTAAACCCACTG
GTGATACCATTCGCGAGCCTCCGGATGACGACCGTAGTGATGAATCTCTCCTGGCGGGAACAGCAAAATA
TCACCCGGTCGGCAAACAAATTCTCGTCCCTGATTTTTCACCACCCCCTGACCGCGAATGGTGAGATTGA
GAATATAACCTTTCATTCCCAGCGGTCGGTCGATAAAAAAATCGAGATAACCGTTGGCCTCAATCGGCGT
TAAACCCGCCACCAGATGGGCATTAAACGAGTATCCCGGCAGCAGGGGATCATTTTGCGCTTCAGCCATA
CTTTTCATACTCCCGCCATTCAGAGAAGAAACCAATTGTCCATATTGCATCAGACATTGCCGTCACTGCG
TCTTTTACTGGCTCTTCTCGCTAACCAAACCGGTAACCCCGCTTATTAAAAGCATTCTGTAACAAAGCGG
GACCAAAGCCATGACAAAAACGCGTAACAAAAGTGTCTATAATCACGGCAGAAAAGTCCACATTGATTAT
TTGCACGGCGTCACACTTTGCTATGCCATAGCATTTTTATCCATAAGATTAGCGGATCCTACCTGACGCT
TTTTATCGCAACTCTCTACTGTTTCTCCATAAGAATTCAAAAGATCTAAAGAGGAGAAAGGATCTATGGA
AAAAAAGGAATTTCGTGTTTTGATAAAATACTGTTTTCTGAAGGGAAAAAATACAGTGGAAGCAAAAACT
TGGCTTGATAATGAGTTTCCGGACTCTGCCCCGGGGAAATCAACAATAATTGATTGGTATGCAAAATTCA
AGCGTGGTGAAATGAGCACGGAGGACGGTGAACGCAGTGGACGCCCGAAAGAGGTGGTTACCGACGAAAA
CATCAAAAAAATCCACAAAATGATTTTGAATGACCGTAAAATGAAGTTGATCGAGATAGCAGAGGCCTTA
AAGATATCAAAGGAACGTGTTGGTCATATCATTCATCAATATTTGGATATGCGGAAGCTCTGTGCGAAAT
GGGTGCCGCGCGAGCTCACATTTGACCAAAAACAACGACGTGTTGATGATTCTAAGCGGTGTTTGCAGCT
GTTAACTCGTAATACACCCGAGTTTTTCCGTCGATATGTGACAATGGATGAAACATGGCTCCATCACTAC
ACTCCTGAGTCCAATCGACAGTCGGCTGAGTGGACAGCGACCGGTGAACCGTCTCCGAAGCGTGGAAAGA
CTCAAAAGTCCGCTGGCAAAGTAATGGCCTCTGTTTTTTGGGATGCGCATGGAATAATTTTTATCGATTA
TCTTGAGAAGGGAAAAACCATCAACAGTGACTATTATATGGCGTTATTGGAGCGTTTGAAGGTCGAAATC
GCGGCAAAACGGCCCCACATGAAGAAGAAAAAAGTGTTGTTCCACCAAGACAACGCACCGTGCCACAAGT
CATTGAGAACGATGGCAAAAATTCATGAATTGGGCTTCGAATTGCTTCCCCACCCGCCGTATTCTCCAGA
TCTGGCCCCCAGCGACTTTTTCTTGTTCTCAGACCTCAAAAGGATGCTCGCAGGGAAAAAATTTGGCTGC
AATGAAGAGGTGATCGCCGAAACTGAGGCCTATTTTGAGGCAAAACCGAAGGAGTACTACCAAAATGGTA
TCAAAAAATTGGAAGGTCGTTATAATCGTTGTATCGCTCTTGAAGGGAACTATGTTGAATAACTGTAACA
GAGCATTAGCGCAAGGTGATTTTTGTCTTCTTGCGCTAATTTTTTCAGGAAGATACTTAATAGGGAAGTG
AGAGGGCCGCGGCAAAGCCGTT
Features (pLannotate 1.2.2; 7 found; start..end, strand, type, name):
      1..546     -  rep_origin     p15A ori: Plasmids containing the medium-copy-number p15A origin of replication can be propagated in E. coli cells that contain a second plasmid with the ColE1 origin.
    564..661     +  promoter       cat promoter: promoter of the E. coli cat gene encoding chloramphenicol acetyltransferase
    662..1318    +  CDS            cat: CAT_ECOLX - Experimental evidence at protein level: Swiss-Prot protein existence level 1. This enzyme is an effector of chloramphenicol resistance in bacteria. From Escherichia coli. This protein is used as a marker in many commonly used cloning vectors, such as pACYC184.
   1392..1426    +  terminator     lambda t0 terminator: minimal transcription terminator from phage lambda (Scholtissek and Grosse, 1987)
   1431..2309    -  CDS            araC: L-arabinose regulatory protein; araC
   2336..2620    +  promoter       araBAD promoter: araBAD; promoter of the L-arabinose operon of E. coli; the araC regulatory gene is transcribed in the opposite direction (Guzman et al., 1995)
   3695..3754    +  CDS            YDH2_PLAFS (fragment): Protein predicted: Swiss-Prot protein existence level 4. From Plasmodium falciparum (isolate fcm17 / Senegal).
