[The description below was written by a language model from this plasmid's Addgene catalogue record and pLannotate feature annotations shown in this document.]
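Description:
pHelper_AraC/pBad-Tnpase (camR) is a small (about 3.8 kb) bacterial expression plasmid that supplies the himar1C9 mariner transposase in trans under arabinose control. It was assembled by Gibson cloning, with part of it derived from pSAM_AraC. It replicates from a p15A origin, which is compatible with ColE1-type plasmids and so allows the helper to coexist with a second plasmid in the same E. coli cell. The depositor's comments call this a medium-copy backbone, whereas the catalogue field lists it as low copy. Selection is by chloramphenicol, through a cat gene driven by its native promoter and followed by a lambda t0 terminator.

The payload is the standard AraC/araBAD regulatory module. The araC regulator gene is transcribed divergently from the araBAD promoter, keeping expression low without L-arabinose and activating it when the sugar is added. The feature table leaves the roughly 1 kb region downstream of the promoter unannotated, and this is presumably where the himar1C9 transposase coding sequence lies. The only hit there is a short fragment matched to a predicted Plasmodium protein, which is most likely a spurious annotation. The insert name also mentions "ATc-inducible", but the purpose statement, the depositor comments and the annotated parts all indicate arabinose induction, and no Tet-type regulatory elements are annotated.

As a helper plasmid, it provides inducible transposase to mobilise a himar1 transposon carried elsewhere. The associated work concerns a self-propagating, barcoded transposon system for rewiring genomic networks in bacteria.
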