Addgene plasmid #213909: pHelper_AraC/pBad-Tnpase (camR)
Purpose: Arabinose-inducible himar1C9 transposase expression - cam resistance
Depositing lab: James Collins. Depositing organization: Massachusetts Institute of Technology. Publication: A self-propagating, barcoded transposon system for the dynamic rewiring of genomic networks. English MA, Alcantar MA, Collins JJ. Mol Syst Biol. 2023 Jun 12;19(6):e11398. doi: 10.15252/msb.202211398. Epub 2023 Mar 27. PubMed 36970845.
Backbone
  Vector backbone: pSAM_AraC
  Vector type: Bacterial Expression
Growth in bacteria
  Bacterial resistance: Chloramphenicol, 25 μg/mL
  Growth temperature: 37°C
  Growth strain: NEB Stable
  Copy number: Low Copy
Gene/Insert
  Gene/Insert name: AraC/pBad ATc-inducible himar1C9 transposase
  Species: Synthetic
  Cloning method: Gibson Cloning
Resource information
  A portion of this plasmid was derived from a plasmid made by: A portion of this plasmid was derived from pSAM_AraC (addgene #91569)
Terms and licenses: Academic/Nonprofit Terms; Industry Terms: Not Available to Industry
Depositor comments: This plasmid contains an arabinose-inducible himar1C9 transposase. The backbone encodes for chloramphenicol resistance on a medium copy p15A backbone.
How to cite: pHelper_AraC/pBad-Tnpase (camR) was a gift from James Collins (Addgene plasmid # 213909 ; http://n2t.net/addgene:213909 ; RRID:Addgene_213909)
